Addgene plasmid #29684: pCS2 stabilized mutant Beta Catenin-GFP
Depositing lab: Edward De Robertis. Depositing organization: University of California, Los Angeles (UCLA). Publication: Wnt signaling requires sequestration of glycogen synthase kinase 3 inside multivesicular endosomes. Taelman VF, Dobrowolski R, Plouhinec JL, Fuentealba LC, Vorwald PP, Gumper I, Sabatini DD, De Robertis EM. Cell. 2010 Dec 23. 143(7):1136-48. 10.1016/j.cell.2010.11.034 PubMed 21183076.
Backbone
  Vector backbone: pCS2
  Backbone size w/o insert (bp): 4096
  Vector type: Mammalian Expression
Growth in bacteria
  Bacterial resistance: Ampicillin, 100 μg/mL
  Growth temperature: 37°C
  Growth strain: DH5alpha
  Copy number: High Copy
Gene/Insert
  Gene/Insert name: beta catenin
  Species: X. laevis (frog)
  Insert size (bp): 2343
  Mutation: S33A, S37A, T41A
  Entrez Gene: ctnnb1.L (a.k.a. XELAEV_18031149mg, B-catenin, beta-catenin, ctnnb, ctnnb1, ctnnb1-a, ctnnb1-b)
  Tag / fusion protein: GFP (C terminal on backbone)
  Cloning method: Restriction Enzyme; 5′ cloning site BamH1 (not destroyed); 3′ cloning site Cla1 (not destroyed)
  Sequencing primers: 5′ SP6; 3′ T3
Resource information
  A portion of this plasmid was derived from a plasmid made by: derived from beta catenin GFP from Dr. Randy Moon
Terms and licenses: Academic/Nonprofit Terms; Industry Terms: Not Available to Industry
How to cite: pCS2 stabilized mutant Beta Catenin-GFP was a gift from Edward De Robertis (Addgene plasmid # 29684 ; http://n2t.net/addgene:29684 ; RRID:Addgene_29684)
