[The description below was written by a language model from this plasmid's Addgene catalogue record.]
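Description:
pCS2 stabilized mutant Beta Catenin-GFP is a mammalian expression plasmid built on the pCS2 backbone (about 4.1 kb without insert). It is propagated in E. coli as a high-copy plasmid under ampicillin selection. The record does not list the promoter or other regulatory elements. The pCS2 family generally uses a CMV-derived promoter for expression in vertebrate cells, together with an upstream SP6 promoter that allows in vitro synthesis of mRNA. The use of SP6 and T3 as the flanking sequencing primers is consistent with that layout. No feature table accompanies the entry, so the exact arrangement of these parts cannot be confirmed here.

The payload is a roughly 2.3 kb Xenopus laevis beta-catenin (ctnnb1.L) coding sequence, cloned between BamHI and ClaI sites that were both retained. It is fused at its C terminus to GFP supplied by the backbone. The insert carries three substitutions, S33A, S37A and T41A. These remove N-terminal residues known to be phosphorylated by GSK3, a modification that normally marks beta-catenin for ubiquitination and proteasomal degradation. The resulting protein should therefore escape destruction-complex turnover and accumulate independently of Wnt ligand, while the GFP tag allows its level and subcellular location to be followed by fluorescence.

The construct derives in part from an earlier beta-catenin-GFP plasmid. It was deposited in connection with work on how Wnt signalling sequesters GSK3 inside multivesicular endosomes. In that setting it can serve as a constitutively stable, visible form of beta-catenin for activating or monitoring canonical Wnt signalling.
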