>Addgene plasmid #29684 | pCS2 stabilized mutant Beta Catenin-GFP | addgene partial sequence | sequence record 36134 | SP6 5'-ATTTAGGTGACACTATAG-3'
TGGCAACTCAAGCAGATCTAATGGAGCTGGACATGGCCATGGAGCCAGACCGAAAAGCAGCAGTCAGTCA
CTGGCAGCAACAGTCTTACCTGGATGCTGGGATTCATGCTGGAGCAACCGCCACAGCACCATCTTTGAGT
GGCAAAGGAAACCCAGAGGATGAAGATGTGGATACCAACCAAGTTTTGTATGAGTGGGAGCAGGGCTTCT
CTCAGTCCTTCACTCAAGATCAAGTGGCTGATATTGATGGCCAGTACGCCATGACAAGAGCCCAGCGAGT
TCGTGCTGCAATGTTTCCAGAAACCCTTGATGAAGGCATGCAGATTCCATCCACACAATTTGACTCTGCA
CACCCAACAAATGTGCAACGTTTAGCAGAGCCTTCCCAGATGCTCAAACACGCTGTGGTCAACTTGATCA
ATTACCAGGATGATGCTGAATTGGCCACTCGAGCAATCCCCGAGCTGACGAAACTGCTTAATGACGAGGA
CCAGGTTGTAGTTAACAAGGCTGCTGTAATGGTTCACCAGCTGTCAAAGAAGGAAGCCTCACGCCATGCT
ATAATGCGCTCACCACAGATGGTGTCTGCTATAGTTCGTACAATGCAGAACACAAATGATGTAGAGACTG
CACGATGCACTGCGGGAACACTTCACAACCTTTCTCACCATCGTGAAGGCTTGTTGGCCATATTTAAATC
TGGAGGCATTCCTGCTCTAGTTAAAATGCTTGGCTCACCAGTTGACTCTGTACTATTCTATGCCATCACA
ACACTGCACAATCTACTTCTCCATCAAGAAGGAGCAAAAATGGCTGTACGTCTGGCTGGTGGCTTGCAGA
AAA
