>Addgene plasmid #29684 | pCS2 stabilized mutant Beta Catenin-GFP | addgene partial sequence | sequence record 38304 | EBV-rev 5'-GTGGTTTGTCCAAACTCATC-3'
CTCACTATAGTTCTAGAGGCTCGAGAGGCCTTGAATTCCGGAATTCTTATTTGTATAGTTCATCCATGCC
ATGTGTAATCCCAGCAGCTGTTACAAACTCAAGAAGGACCATGTGGTCTCTCTTTTCGTTGGGATCTTTC
GAAAGGGCAGATTGTGTGGACAGGTAATGGTTGTCTGGTAAAAGGACAGGGCCATCGCCAATTGGAGTAT
TTTGTTGATAATGGTCTGCTAGTTGAACGCTTCCATCTTCAATGTTGTGTCTAATTTTGAAGTTAACTTT
GATTCCATTCTTTTGTTTGTCTGCCATGATGTATACATTGTGTGAGTTATAGTTGTATTCCAATTTGTGT
CCAAGAATGTTTCCATCTTCTTTAAAATCAATACCTTTTAACTCGATTCTATTAACAAGGGTATCACCTT
CAAACTTGACTTCAGCACGTGTCTTGTAGTTCCCGTCATCTTTGAAAAATATAGTTCTTTCCTGTACATA
ACCTTCGGGCATGGCACTCTTGAAAAAGTCATGCCGTTTCATATGATCTGGGTATCTTGAAAAGCATTGA
ACACCATAAGTGAGAGTAGTGACAAGTGTTGGCCATGGAACAGGTAGTTTTCCAGTAGTGCAAATAAATT
TAAGGGTAAGTTTTCCGTATGTTGCATCACCTTCACCCTCTCCACTGACAGAAAATTTGTGCCCATTAAC
ATCACCATCTAATTCAACAAGAATTGGGACAACTCCAGTGAAAAGTTCTTCTCCTTTACTCATCAATCGA
TACAAGTCAGTGTCAAACCAGGCCAGTTGGTTGCTATCACCTGGAGGAAGTCCATCCATAAGATCTTGGG
CATGACTCAAATCAGGAAGTCCATCANCTGGATAGTCTGC
